>Addgene plasmid #160042 | vYM073_PB-pEF-osTIR1-T2A-mCherry-AID-Flag-BlastR | depositor full sequence | sequence record 309935 | vYM073_PB-pEF-osTIR1-T2A-mCherry-AID-Flag-BlastR sequence 8930 bps
GAGGGACAGCCCCCCCCCAAAGCCCCCAGGGATGTAATTACGTCCCTCCCCCGCTAGGGGGCAGCAGCGA
GCCGCCCGGGGCTCCGCTCCGGTCCGGCGCTCCCCCCGCATCCCCGAGCCGGCAGCGTGCGGGGACAGCC
CGGGCACGGGGAAGGTGGCACGGGATCGCTTTCCTCTGAACGCTTCTCGCTGCTCTTTGAGCCTGCAGAC
ACCTGGGGGGATACGGGGAAAAGGCCTCCACGGCCAGCACCTGCGTGACGTACGTGAGGCTCCGGTGCCC
GTCAGTGGGCAGAGCGCACATCGCCCACAGTCCCCGAGAAGTTGGGGGGAGGGGTCGGCAATTGAACCGG
TGCCTAGAGAAGGTGGCGCGGGGTAAACTGGGAAAGTGATGTCGTGTACTGGCTCCGCCTTTTTCCCGAG
GGTGGGGGAGAACCGTATATAAGTGCAGTAGTCGCCGTGAACGTTCTTTTTCGCAACGGGTTTGCCGCCA
GAACACAGGTAAGTGCCGTGTGTGGTTCCCGCGGGCCTGGCCTCTTTACGGGTTATGGCCCTTGCGTGCC
TTGAATTACTTCCACCTGGCTGCAGTACGTGATTCTTGATCCCGAGCTTCGGGTTGGAAGTGGGTGGGAG
AGTTCGAGGCCTTGCGCTTAAGGAGCCCCTTCGCCTCGTGCTTGAGTTGAGGCCTGGCCTGGGCGCTGGG
GCCGCCGCGTGCGAATCTGGTGGCACCTTCGCGCCTGTCTCGCTGCTTTCGATAAGTCTCTAGCCATTTA
AAATTTTTGATGACCTGCTGCGACGCTTTTTTTCTGGCAAGATAGTCTTGTAAATGCGGGCCAAGATCTG
CACACTGGTATTTCGGTTTTTGGGGCCGCGGGCGGCGACGGGGCCCGTGCGTCCCAGCGCACATGTTCGG
CGAGGCGGGGCCTGCGAGCGCGGCCACCGAGAATCGGACGGGGGTAGTCTCAAGCTGGCCGGCCTGCTCT
GGTGCCTGGCCTCGCGCCGCCGTGTATCGCCCCGCCCTGGGCGGCAAGGCTGGCCCGGTCGGCACCAGTT
GCGTGAGCGGAAAGATGGCCGCTTCCCGGCCCTGCTGCAGGGAGCTCAAAATGGAGGACGCGGCGCTCGG
GAGAGCGGGCGGGTGAGTCACCCACACAAAGGAAAAGGGCCTTTCCGTCCTCAGCCGTCGCTTCATGTGA
CTCCACGGAGTACCGGGCGCCGTCCAGGCACCTCGATTAGTTCTCGAGCTTTTGGAGTACGTCGTCTTTA
GGTTGGGGGGAGGGGTTTTATGCGATGGAGTTTCCCCACACTGAGTGGGTGGAGACTGAAGTTAGGCCAG
CTTGGCACTTGATGTAATTCTCCTTGGAATTTGCCCTTTTTGAGTTTGGATCTTGGTTCATTCTCAAGCC
TCAGACAGTGGTTCAAAGTTTTTTTCTTCCATTTCAGGTGTCGTGAACCTTCACGCAGGTGGGCCACCAT
GACATACTTTCCTGAAGAGGTCGTCGAACACATTTTTAGCTTCCTGCCTGCACAGAGAGATAGAAACACA
GTGAGCCTGGTCTGCAAAGTGTGGTACGAGATCGAACGCCTGAGCCGGAGAGGAGTGTTCGTCGGCAACT
GCTATGCTGTGAGAGCAGGCAGGGTCGCCGCTAGGTTTCCAAATGTGCGCGCACTGACCGTCAAGGGGAA
ACCCCACTTCGCCGACTTTAACCTGGTGCCCCCTGATTGGGGAGGATACGCCGGCCCTTGGATCGAGGCA
GCCGCTCGCGGCTGTCATGGACTGGAGGAACTGCGCATGAAGCGAATGGTGGTCTCTGACGAAAGTCTGG
AGCTGCTGGCTCGGAGCTTCCCTAGGTTTCGCGCACTGGTGCTGATTTCTTGCGAAGGCTTCAGCACCGA
TGGACTGGCAGCCGTGGCCTCCCACTGTAAGCTGCTGCGGGAGCTGGACCTCCAGGAGAATGAAGTGGAG
GATAGAGGCCCCAGATGGCTGTCTTGCTTCCCAGACTCATGTACCAGCCTGGTGTCCCTGAACTTTGCCT
GCATCAAAGGCGAAGTGAATGCTGGGTCCCTGGAGCGGCTGGTCTCAAGAAGCCCCAACCTGAGGTCTCT
GCGGCTGAACCGGAGCGTGAGCGTGGACACTCTGGCTAAGATTCTGCTGAGAACCCCTAACCTGGAGGAT
CTGGGAACCGGCAATCTGACAGACGATTTCCAGACAGAATCCTACTTTAAACTGACTTCTGCCCTGGAGA
AGTGTAAAATGCTGAGGAGTCTGTCAGGATTCTGGGATGCTTCACCCGTGTGCCTGAGCTTTATCTACCC
TCTGTGTGCACAGCTGACAGGCCTGAACCTGAGCTATGCACCAACCCTGGACGCCAGTGATCTGACAAAG
ATGATCTCACGCTGCGTGAAACTCCAGCGACTGTGGGTGCTGGACTGTATTTCCGATAAGGGGCTCCAGG
TGGTCGCCAGCTCCTGCAAGGACCTCCAGGAGCTGAGAGTGTTCCCATCTGATTTTTACGTGGCCGGATA
TAGTGCTGTCACTGAGGAAGGCCTGGTGGCAGTCTCACTGGGATGCCCAAAGCTGAACAGCCTGCTGTAT
TTCTGTCATCAGATGACTAATGCTGCACTGGTGACCGTCGCCAAGAACTGCCCTAATTTCACCCGATTTC
GGCTGTGTATTCTGGAACCAGGCAAACCCGACGTGGTCACATCCCAGCCACTGGATGAAGGGTTTGGAGC
TATCGTGAGAGAGTGCAAGGGACTCCAGAGGCTGAGCATTTCCGGCCTGCTGACAGACAAAGTGTTCATG
TACATCGGCAAGTATGCTAAGCAGCTGGAGATGCTGAGCATTGCATTTGCCGGAGACTCCGATAAGGGCA
TGATGCACGTGATGAACGGGTGTAAGAATCTGCGAAAACTGGAAATCCGGGACAGCCCTTTCGGGGATGC
CGCTCTGCTGGGAAACTTTGCCAGATACGAGACAATGAGGAGCCTGTGGATGTCTAGTTGCAATGTGACT
CTGAAGGGCTGTCAGGTCCTGGCTAGTAAAATGCCTATGCTGAACGTGGAAGTCATTAATGAGCGGGACG
GGTCTAACGAAATGGAGGAAAATCATGGCGACCTGCCAAAGGTGGAGAAACTGTATGTGTATCGGACCAC
CGCAGGGGCAAGAGATGATGCTCCCAACTTTGTGAAGATTCTGGAGGGCAGGGGGAGCCTCCTAACTTGC
GGAGACGTCGAGGAGAATCCTGGCCCAGTGAGCAAGGGCGAGGAGGATAACATGGCCATCATCAAGGAGT
TCATGCGCTTCAAGGTGCACATGGAGGGCTCCGTGAACGGCCACGAGTTCGAGATCGAGGGCGAGGGCGA
GGGCCGCCCCTACGAGGGCACCCAGACCGCCAAGCTGAAGGTGACCAAGGGTGGCCCCCTGCCCTTCGCC
TGGGACATCCTGTCCCCTCAGTTCATGTACGGCTCCAAGGCCTACGTGAAGCACCCCGCCGACATTCCCG
ACTACTTGAAGCTGTCCTTCCCCGAGGGCTTCAAGTGGGAGCGCGTGATGAACTTCGAGGACGGCGGCGT
GGTGACCGTGACCCAGGACTCCTCCCTGCAGGACGGCGAGTTCATCTACAAGGTGAAGCTGCGCGGCACC
AACTTCCCCTCCGACGGCCCCGTAATGCAGAAGAAGACCATGGGCTGGGAGGCCTCCTCCGAGCGGATGT
ACCCCGAGGACGGCGCCCTGAAGGGCGAGATCAAGCAGAGGCTGAAGCTGAAGGACGGCGGCCACTACGA
CGCTGAGGTCAAGACCACCTACAAGGCCAAGAAGCCCGTGCAGCTGCCCGGCGCCTACAACGTCAACATC
AAGTTGGACATCACCTCCCACAACGAGGACTACACCATCGTGGAACAGTACGAACGCGCCGAGGGCCGCC
ACTCCACCGGCGGCATGGACGAGCTGTACAAGTCTGGATCCGGTGCAGGCGCCAAGGAGAAGAGTGCTTG
TCCTAAAGATCCAGCCAAACCTCCGGCCAAGGCACAAGTTGTGGGATGGCCACCGGTGAGATCATACCGG
AAGAACGTGATGGTTTCCTGCCAAAAATCAAGCGGTGGCCCGGAGGCGGCGGCGTTCGTGAAGGTATCAA
TGGACGGAGCACCGTACTTGAGGAAAATCGATTTGAGGATGTATAAAGGAGGATCCGGTGACTATAAGGA
CGATGACGACAAGGGTGGTGGAGGGTCCATGGCCAAGCCTTTGTCTCAAGAAGAATCCACCCTCATTGAA
AGAGCAACGGCTACAATCAACAGCATCCCCATCTCTGAAGATTACAGCGTCGCCAGCGCAGCTCTCTCTA
GCGACGGCCGCATCTTCACTGGTGTCAATGTATATCATTTTACTGGGGGACCTTGTGCAGAACTCGTGGT
GCTGGGCACTGCTGCTGCTGCGGCAGCTGGCAACCTGACTTGTATCGTCGCGATCGGAAATGAGAACAGG
GGCATCTTGAGCCCCTGCGGACGGTGCCGACAGGTGCTTCTCGATCTGCATCCTGGGATCAAAGCCATAG
TGAAGGACAGTGATGGACAGCCGACGGCAGTTGGGATTCGTGAATTGCTGCCCTCTGGTTATGTGTGGGA
GGGCTGACAACTTGTTTATTGCAGCTTATAATGGTTACAAATAAAGCAATAGCATCACAAATTTCACAAA
TAAAGCATTTTTTTCACTGCATTCTAGTTGTGGTTTGTCCAAACTCATCAATGTATCTTAGGCCCATTGG
TATGGCTTTTTCCCCGTATCCCCCCAGGTGTCTGCAGGCTCAAAGAGCAGCGAGAAGCGTTCAGAGGAAA
GCGATCCCGTGCCACCTTCCCCGTGCCCGGGCTGTCCCCGCACGCTGCCGGCTCGGGGATGCGGGGGGAG
CGCCGGACCGGAGCGGAGCCCCGGGCGGCTCGCTGCTGCCCCCTAGCGGGGGAGGGACGTAATTACATCC
CTGGGGGCTTTGGGGGGGGGCTGTCCCTGATATCTATAACAAGAAAATATATATATAATAAGTTATCACG
TAAGTAGAACATGAAATAACAATATAATTATCGTATGAGTTAAATCTTAAAAGTCACGTAAAAGATAATC
ATGCGTCATTTTGACTCACGCGGTCGTTATAGTTCAAAATCAGTGACACTTACCGCATTGACAAGCACGC
CTCACGGGAGCTCCAAGCGGCGACTGAGATGTCCTAAATGCACAGCGACGGATTCGCGCTATTTAGAAAG
AGAGAGCAATATTTCAAGAATGCATGCGTCAATTTTACGCAGACTATCTTTCTAGGGTTAATCTAGCTGC
ATCAGGATCATATCGTCGGGTCTTTTTTCCGGCTCAGTCATCGCCCAAGCTGGCGCTATCTGGGCATCGG
GGAGGAAGAAGCCCGTGCCTTTTCCCGCGAGGTTGAAGCGGCATGGAAAGAGTTTGCCGAGGATGACTGC
TGCTGCATTGACGTTGAGCGAAAACGCACGTTTACCATGATGATTCGGGAAGGTGTGGCCATGCACGCCT
TTAACGGTGAACTGTTCGTTCAGGCCACCTGGGATACCAGTTCGTCGCGGCTTTTCCGGACACAGTTCCG
GATGGTCAGCCCGAAGCGCATCAGCAACCCGAACAATACCGGCGACAGCCGGAACTGCCGTGCCGGTGTG
CAGATTAATGACAGCGGTGCGGCGCTGGGATATTACGTCAGCGAGGACGGGTATCCTGGCTGGATGCCGC
AGAAATGGACATGGATACCCCGTGAGTTACCCGGCGGGCGCGCTTGGCGTAATCATGGTCATAGCTGTTT
CCTGTGTGAAATTGTTATCCGCTCACAATTCCACACAACATACGAGCCGGAAGCATAAAGTGTAAAGCCT
GGGGTGCCTAATGAGTGAGCTAACTCACATTAATTGCGTTGCGCTCACTGCCCGCTTTCCAGTCGGGAAA
CCTGTCGTGCCAGCTGCATTAATGAATCGGCCAACGCGCGGGGAGAGGCGGTTTGCGTATTGGGCGCTCT
TCCGCTTCCTCGCTCACTGACTCGCTGCGCTCGGTCGTTCGGCTGCGGCGAGCGGTATCAGCTCACTCAA
AGGCGGTAATACGGTTATCCACAGAATCAGGGGATAACGCAGGAAAGAACATGTGAGCAAAAGGCCAGCA
AAAGGCCAGGAACCGTAAAAAGGCCGCGTTGCTGGCGTTTTTCCATAGGCTCCGCCCCCCTGACGAGCAT
CACAAAAATCGACGCTCAAGTCAGAGGTGGCGAAACCCGACAGGACTATAAAGATACCAGGCGTTTCCCC
CTGGAAGCTCCCTCGTGCGCTCTCCTGTTCCGACCCTGCCGCTTACCGGATACCTGTCCGCCTTTCTCCC
TTCGGGAAGCGTGGCGCTTTCTCATAGCTCACGCTGTAGGTATCTCAGTTCGGTGTAGGTCGTTCGCTCC
AAGCTGGGCTGTGTGCACGAACCCCCCGTTCAGCCCGACCGCTGCGCCTTATCCGGTAACTATCGTCTTG
AGTCCAACCCGGTAAGACACGACTTATCGCCACTGGCAGCAGCCACTGGTAACAGGATTAGCAGAGCGAG
GTATGTAGGCGGTGCTACAGAGTTCTTGAAGTGGTGGCCTAACTACGGCTACACTAGAAGGACAGTATTT
GGTATCTGCGCTCTGCTGAAGCCAGTTACCTTCGGAAAAAGAGTTGGTAGCTCTTGATCCGGCAAACAAA
CCACCGCTGGTAGCGGTGGTTTTTTTGTTTGCAAGCAGCAGATTACGCGCAGAAAAAAAGGATCTCAAGA
AGATCCTTTGATCTTTTCTACGGGGTCTGACGCTCAGTGGAACGAAAACTCACGTTAAGGGATTTTGGTC
ATGAGATTATCAAAAAGGATCTTCACCTAGATCCTTTTAAATTAAAAATGAAGTTTTAAATCAATCTAAA
GTATATATGAGTAAACTTGGTCTGACAGTTACCAATGCTTAATCAGTGAGGCACCTATCTCAGCGATCTG
TCTATTTCGTTCATCCATAGTTGCCTGACTCCCCGTCGTGTAGATAACTACGATACGGGAGGGCTTACCA
TCTGGCCCCAGTGCTGCAATGATACCGCGAGATCCACGCTCACCGGCTCCAGATTTATCAGCAATAAACC
AGCCAGCCGGAAGGGCCGAGCGCAGAAGTGGTCCTGCAACTTTATCCGCCTCCATCCAGTCTATTAATTG
TTGCCGGGAAGCTAGAGTAAGTAGTTCGCCAGTTAATAGTTTGCGCAACGTTGTTGCCATTGCTACAGGC
ATCGTGGTGTCACGCTCGTCGTTTGGTATGGCTTCATTCAGCTCCGGTTCCCAACGATCAAGGCGAGTTA
CATGATCCCCCATGTTGTGCAAAAAAGCGGTTAGCTCCTTCGGTCCTCCGATCGTTGTCAGAAGTAAGTT
GGCCGCAGTGTTATCACTCATGGTTATGGCAGCACTGCATAATTCTCTTACTGTCATGCCATCCGTAAGA
TGCTTTTCTGTGACTGGTGAGTACTCAACCAAGTCATTCTGAGAATAGTGTATGCGGCGACCGAGTTGCT
CTTGCCCGGCGTCAATACGGGATAATACCGCGCCACATAGCAGAACTTTAAAAGTGCTCATCATTGGAAA
ACGTTCTTCGGGGCGAAAACTCTCAAGGATCTTACCGCTGTTGAGATCCAGTTCGATGTAACCCACTCGT
GCACCCAACTGATCTTCAGCATCTTTTACTTTCACCAGCGTTTCTGGGTGAGCAAAAACAGGAAGGCAAA
ATGCCGCAAAAAAGGGAATAAGGGCGACACGGAAATGTTGAATACTCATACTCTTCCTTTTTCAATATTA
TTGAAGCATTTATCAGGGTTATTGTCTCATGAGCGGATACATATTTGAATGTATTTAGAAAAATAAACAA
ATAGGGGTTCCGCGCACATTTCCCCGAAAAGTGCCACCTAAATTGTAAGCGTTAATATTTTGTTAAAATT
CGCGTTAAATTTTTGTTAAATCAGCTCATTTTTTAACCAATAGGCCGAAATCGGCAAAATCCCTTATAAA
TCAAAAGAATAGACCGAGATAGGGT
[37 nt withheld, positions 8076-8112]
AAAGAACGTGGACTCCAACGTCAAAGG
[49 nt withheld, positions 8140-8188]
T
[91 nt withheld, positions 8190-8280]
G
[124 nt withheld, positions 8282-8405]
CCCATTCGCCATTCAGGCTGCGCAACTGTTGGGAAGGGCGATCGGTGCGGGCCTCTTCGCTATTACGCCA
GCTGGCGAAAGGGGGATGTGCTGCAAGGCGATTAAGTTGGGTAACGCCAGGGTTTTCCCAGTCACGACGT
TGTAAAACGACGGCCAGTGAGCGCGCCTCGTTCATTCACGTTTTTGAACCCGTGGAGGACGGGCAGACTC
GCGGTGCAAATGTGTTTTACAGCGTGATGGAGCAGATGAAGATGCTCGACACGCTGCAGAACACGCAGCT
AGATTAACCCTAGAAAGATAATCATATTGTGACGTACGTTAAAGATAATCATGTGTAAAATTGACGCATG
TGTTTTATCGGTCTGTATATCGAGGTTTATTTATTAATTTGAATAGATATTAAGTTTTATTATATTTACA
CTTACATACTAATAATAAATTCAACAAACAATTTATTTATGTTTATTTATTTATTAAAAAAAACAAAAAC
TCAAAATTTCTTCTATAAAGTAACAAAACTTTTAT
Features (pLannotate 1.2.2; 18 found; start..end, strand, type, name):
    268..1446    +  promoter       EF-1α promoter: strong constitutive promoter for human elongation factor EF-1α
   1469..3193    +  CDS            TIR1B_ORYSJ: Experimental evidence at transcript level: Swiss-Prot protein existence level 2. From Oryza sativa subsp. japonica (Rice).
   3248..3952    +  CDS            mCherry: mCherry is a basic (constitutively fluorescent) red fluorescent protein published in 2004, derived from Discosoma sp.. It is reported to be a very rapidly-maturing monomer with low acid sensitivity.
   3974..4177    +  CDS            mini-AID: minimal degron from the auxin-responsive IAA17 protein of Arabidopsis thaliana (Kubota et al., 2013) acts as an auxin-inducible degron (AID) in the presence of TIR1
   4190..4214    +  CDS            3xFLAG (fragment): three tandem FLAG® epitope tags
   4229..4625    +  CDS            BSD (fragment): blasticidin S deaminase; Aspergillus terreus BSD; confers resistance to blasticidin
   4629..4750    +  polyA_signal   SV40 poly(A) signal: SV40 polyadenylation signal
   5317..5784    +  CDS            B (fragment): PORTL_LAMBD - Experimental evidence at protein level: Swiss-Prot protein existence level 1. Forms the portal vertex of the capsid (PubMed:6228056, PubMed:6232391). This portal plays critical roles in head assembly, genome packaging, neck/tail attachment, and genome ejection (Probable). The portal protein multimerizes as a single ring-shaped homododecamer arranged around a central channel (PubMed:6232391). Binds to the terminase subunits to form the packaging machine (PubMed:7799432). From Escherichia phage lambda (Bacteriophage lambda).
   5822..5838    -  protein_bind   lac operator: The lac repressor binds to the lac operator to inhibit transcription in E. coli. This inhibition can be relieved by adding lactose or isopropyl-β-D-thiogalactopyranoside (IPTG). lac repressor encoded by lacI
   5846..5876    -  promoter       lac promoter: promoter for the E. coli lac operon
   5891..5912    -  protein_bind   CAP binding site: CAP binding activates transcription in the presence of cAMP. E. coli catabolite activator protein
   5925..6017    -  CDS            lacI (fragment): lac repressor; lacI; The lac repressor binds to the lac operator to inhibit transcription in E. coli. This inhibition can be relieved by adding lactose or isopropyl-β-D-thiogalactopyranoside (IPTG).
   6200..6788    -  rep_origin     ori: high-copy-number ColE1/pMB1/pBR322/pUC origin of replication
   6959..7819    -  CDS            AmpR: β-lactamase; bla; confers resistance to ampicillin, carbenicillin, and related antibiotics
   7820..7924    -  promoter       AmpR promoter: bla
   7977..8405    -  rep_origin     f1 ori (sequence partly withheld): f1 bacteriophage origin of replication; arrow indicates direction of (+) strand synthesis
   8410..8565    -  CDS            lacZα (fragment): LacZα fragment of β-galactosidase; lacZ fragment
   8567..8686    +  CDS            B (fragment): PORTL_LAMBD - Experimental evidence at protein level: Swiss-Prot protein existence level 1. Forms the portal vertex of the capsid (PubMed:6228056, PubMed:6232391). This portal plays critical roles in head assembly, genome packaging, neck/tail attachment, and genome ejection (Probable). The portal protein multimerizes as a single ring-shaped homododecamer arranged around a central channel (PubMed:6232391). Binds to the terminase subunits to form the packaging machine (PubMed:7799432). From Escherichia phage lambda (Bacteriophage lambda).
