>Addgene plasmid #160042 | vYM073_PB-pEF-osTIR1-T2A-mCherry-AID-Flag-BlastR | addgene full sequence | sequence record 318465 | Addgene NGS Result
CTCACTGACTCGCTGCGCTCGGTCGTTCGGCTGCGGCGAGCGGTATCAGCTCACTCAAAGGCGGTAATAC
GGTTATCCACAGAATCAGGGGATAACGCAGGAAAGAACATGTGAGCAAAAGGCCAGCAAAAGGCCAGGAA
CCGTAAAAAGGCCGCGTTGCTGGCGTTTTTCCATAGGCTCCGCCCCCCTGACGAGCATCACAAAAATCGA
CGCTCAAGTCAGAGGTGGCGAAACCCGACAGGACTATAAAGATACCAGGCGTTTCCCCCTGGAAGCTCCC
TCGTGCGCTCTCCTGTTCCGACCCTGCCGCTTACCGGATACCTGTCCGCCTTTCTCCCTTCGGGAAGCGT
GGCGCTTTCTCATAGCTCACGCTGTAGGTATCTCAGTTCGGTGTAGGTCGTTCGCTCCAAGCTGGGCTGT
GTGCACGAACCCCCCGTTCAGCCCGACCGCTGCGCCTTATCCGGTAACTATCGTCTTGAGTCCAACCCGG
TAAGACACGACTTATCGCCACTGGCAGCAGCCACTGGTAACAGGATTAGCAGAGCGAGGTATGTAGGCGG
TGCTACAGAGTTCTTGAAGTGGTGGCCTAACTACGGCTACACTAGAAGAACAGTATTTGGTATCTGCGCT
CTGCTGAAGCCAGTTACCTTCGGAAAAAGAGTTGGTAGCTCTTGATCCGGCAAACAAACCACCGCTGGTA
GCGGTGGTTTTTTTGTTTGCAAGCAGCAGATTACGCGCAGAAAAAAAGGATCTCAAGAAGATCCTTTGAT
CTTTTCTACGGGGTCTGACGCTCAGTGGAACGAAAACTCACGTTAAGGGATTTTGGTCATGAGATTATCA
AAAAGGATCTTCACCTAGATCCTTTTAAATTAAAAATGAAGTTTTAAATCAATCTAAAGTATATATGAGT
AAACTTGGTCTGACAGTTACCAATGCTTAATCAGTGAGGCACCTATCTCAGCGATCTGTCTATTTCGTTC
ATCCATAGTTGCCTGACTCCCCGTCGTGTAGATAACTACGATACGGGAGGGCTTACCATCTGGCCCCAGT
GCTGCAATGATACCGCGAGATCCACGCTCACCGGCTCCAGATTTATCAGCAATAAACCAGCCAGCCGGAA
GGGCCGAGCGCAGAAGTGGTCCTGCAACTTTATCCGCCTCCATCCAGTCTATTAATTGTTGCCGGGAAGC
TAGAGTAAGTAGTTCGCCAGTTAATAGTTTGCGCAACGTTGTTGCCATTGCTACAGGCATCGTGGTGTCA
CGCTCGTCGTTTGGTATGGCTTCATTCAGCTCCGGTTCCCAACGATCAAGGCGAGTTACATGATCCCCCA
TGTTGTGCAAAAAAGCGGTTAGCTCCTTCGGTCCTCCGATCGTTGTCAGAAGTAAGTTGGCCGCAGTGTT
ATCACTCATGGTTATGGCAGCACTGCATAATTCTCTTACTGTCATGCCATCCGTAAGATGCTTTTCTGTG
ACTGGTGAGTACTCAACCAAGTCATTCTGAGAATAGTGTATGCGGCGACCGAGTTGCTCTTGCCCGGCGT
CAATACGGGATAATACCGCGCCACATAGCAGAACTTTAAAAGTGCTCATCATTGGAAAACGTTCTTCGGG
GCGAAAACTCTCAAGGATCTTACCGCTGTTGAGATCCAGTTCGATGTAACCCACTCGTGCACCCAACTGA
TCTTCAGCATCTTTTACTTTCACCAGCGTTTCTGGGTGAGCAAAAACAGGAAGGCAAAATGCCGCAAAAA
AGGGAATAAGGGCGACACGGAAATGTTGAATACTCATACTCTTCCTTTTTCAATATTATTGAAGCATTTA
TCAGGGTTATTGTCTCATGAGCGGATACATATTTGAATGTATTTAGAAAAATAAACAAATAGGGGTTCCG
CGCACATTTCCCCGAAAAGTGCCACCTAAATTGTAAGCGTTAATATTTTGTTAAAATTCGCGTTAAATTT
TTGTTAAATCAGCTCATTTTTTAACCAATAGGCCGAAATCGGCAAAATCCCTTATAAATCAAAAGAATAG
ACCGAGATAGGGT
[37 nt withheld, positions 2044-2080]
AAAGAACGTGGACTCCAACGTCAAAGG
[49 nt withheld, positions 2108-2156]
T
[91 nt withheld, positions 2158-2248]
G
[124 nt withheld, positions 2250-2373]
CCCATTCGCCATTCAGGCTGCGCAACTGTTGGGAAGGGCGATCGGTGCGGGCCTCTTCGCTATTACGCCA
GCTGGCGAAAGGGGGATGTGCTGCAAGGCGATTAAGTTGGGTAACGCCAGGGTTTTCCCAGTCACGACGT
TGTAAAACGACGGCCAGTGAGCGCGCCTCGTTCATTCACGTTTTTGAACCCGTGGAGGACGGGCAGACTC
GCGGTGCAAATGTGTTTTACAGCGTGATGGAGCAGATGAAGATGCTCGACACGCTGCAGAACACGCAGCT
AGATTAACCCTAGAAAGATAATCATATTGTGACGTACGTTAAAGATAATCATGTGTAAAATTGACGCATG
TGTTTTATCGGTCTGTATATCGAGGTTTATTTATTAATTTGAATAGATATTAAGTTTTATTATATTTACA
CTTACATACTAATAATAAATTCAACAAACAATTTATTTATGTTTATTTATTTATTAAAAAAAACAAAAAC
TCAAAATTTCTTCTATAAAGTAACAAAACTTTTATGAGGGACAGCCCCCCCCCAAAGCCCCCAGGGATGT
AATTACGTCCCTCCCCCGCTAGGGGGCAGCAGCGAGCCGCCCGGGGCTCCGCTCCGGTCCGGCGCTCCCC
CCGCATCCCCGAGCCGGCAGCGTGCGGGGACAGCCCGGGCACGGGGAAGGTGGCACGGGATCGCTTTCCT
CTGAACGCTTCTCGCTGCTCTTTGAGCCTGCAGACACCTGGGGGGATACGGGGAAAAGGCCTCCACGGCC
AGCACCTGCGTGACGTACGTGAGGCTCCGGTGCCCGTCAGTGGGCAGAGCGCACATCGCCCACAGTCCCC
GAGAAGTTGGGGGGAGGGGTCGGCAATTGAACCGGTGCCTAGAGAAGGTGGCGCGGGGTAAACTGGGAAA
GTGATGTCGTGTACTGGCTCCGCCTTTTTCCCGAGGGTGGGGGAGAACCGTATATAAGTGCAGTAGTCGC
CGTGAACGTTCTTTTTCGCAACGGGTTTGCCGCCAGAACACAGGTAAGTGCCGTGTGTGGTTCCCGCGGG
CCTGGCCTCTTTACGGGTTATGGCCCTTGCGTGCCTTGAATTACTTCCACCTGGCTGCAGTACGTGATTC
TTGATCCCGAGCTTCGGGTTGGAAGTGGGTGGGAGAGTTCGAGGCCTTGCGCTTAAGGAGCCCCTTCGCC
TCGTGCTTGAGTTGAGGCCTGGCCTGGGCGCTGGGGCCGCCGCGTGCGAATCTGGTGGCACCTTCGCGCC
TGTCTCGCTGCTTTCGATAAGTCTCTAGCCATTTAAAATTTTTGATGACCTGCTGCGACGCTTTTTTTCT
GGCAAGATAGTCTTGTAAATGCGGGCCAAGATCTGCACACTGGTATTTCGGTTTTTGGGGCCGCGGGCGG
CGACGGGGCCCGTGCGTCCCAGCGCACATGTTCGGCGAGGCGGGGCCTGCGAGCGCGGCCACCGAGAATC
GGACGGGGGTAGTCTCAAGCTGGCCGGCCTGCTCTGGTGCCTGGCCTCGCGCCGCCGTGTATCGCCCCGC
CCTGGGCGGCAAGGCTGGCCCGGTCGGCACCAGTTGCGTGAGCGGAAAGATGGCCGCTTCCCGGCCCTGC
TGCAGGGAGCTCAAAATGGAGGACGCGGCGCTCGGGAGAGCGGGCGGGTGAGTCACCCACACAAAGGAAA
AGGGCCTTTCCGTCCTCAGCCGTCGCTTCATGTGACTCCACGGAGTACCGGGCGCCGTCCAGGCACCTCG
ATTAGTTCTCGAGCTTTTGGAGTACGTCGTCTTTAGGTTGGGGGGAGGGGTTTTATGCGATGGAGTTTCC
CCACACTGAGTGGGTGGAGACTGAAGTTAGGCCAGCTTGGCACTTGATGTAATTCTCCTTGGAATTTGCC
CTTTTTGAGTTTGGATCTTGGTTCATTCTCAAGCCTCAGACAGTGGTTCAAAGTTTTTTTCTTCCATTTC
AGGTGTCGTGAACCTTCACGCAGGTGGGCCACCATGACATACTTTCCTGAAGAGGTCGTCGAACACATTT
TTAGCTTCCTGCCTGCACAGAGAGATAGAAACACAGTGAGCCTGGTCTGCAAAGTGTGGTACGAGATCGA
ACGCCTGAGCCGGAGAGGAGTGTTCGTCGGCAACTGCTATGCTGTGAGAGCAGGCAGGGTCGCCGCTAGG
TTTCCAAATGTGCGCGCACTGACCGTCAAGGGGAAACCCCACTTCGCCGACTTTAACCTGGTGCCCCCTG
ATTGGGGAGGATACGCCGGCCCTTGGATCGAGGCAGCCGCTCGCGGCTGTCATGGACTGGAGGAACTGCG
CATGAAGCGAATGGTGGTCTCTGACGAAAGTCTGGAGCTGCTGGCTCGGAGCTTCCCTAGGTTTCGCGCA
CTGGTGCTGATTTCTTGCGAAGGCTTCAGCACCGATGGACTGGCAGCCGTGGCCTCCCACTGTAAGCTGC
TGCGGGAGCTGGACCTCCAGGAGAATGAAGTGGAGGATAGAGGCCCCAGATGGCTGTCTTGCTTCCCAGA
CTCATGTACCAGCCTGGTGTCCCTGAACTTTGCCTGCATCAAAGGCGAAGTGAATGCTGGGTCCCTGGAG
CGGCTGGTCTCAAGAAGCCCCAACCTGAGGTCTCTGCGGCTGAACCGGAGCGTGAGCGTGGACACTCTGG
CTAAGATTCTGCTGAGAACCCCTAACCTGGAGGATCTGGGAACCGGCAATCTGACAGACGATTTCCAGAC
AGAATCCTACTTTAAACTGACTTCTGCCCTGGAGAAGTGTAAAATGCTGAGGAGTCTGTCAGGATTCTGG
GATGCTTCACCCGTGTGCCTGAGCTTTATCTACCCTCTGTGTGCACAGCTGACAGGCCTGAACCTGAGCT
ATGCACCAACCCTGGACGCCAGTGATCTGACAAAGATGATCTCACGCTGCGTGAAACTCCAGCGACTGTG
GGTGCTGGACTGTATTTCCGATAAGGGGCTCCAGGTGGTCGCCAGCTCCTGCAAGGACCTCCAGGAGCTG
AGAGTGTTCCCATCTGATTTTTACGTGGCCGGATATAGTGCTGTCACTGAGGAAGGCCTGGTGGCAGTCT
CACTGGGATGCCCAAAGCTGAACAGCCTGCTGTATTTCTGTCATCAGATGACTAATGCTGCACTGGTGAC
CGTCGCCAAGAACTGCCCTAATTTCACCCGATTTCGGCTGTGTATTCTGGAACCAGGCAAACCCGACGTG
GTCACATCCCAGCCACTGGATGAAGGGTTTGGAGCTATCGTGAGAGAGTGCAAGGGACTCCAGAGGCTGA
GCATTTCCGGCCTGCTGACAGACAAAGTGTTCATGTACATCGGCAAGTATGCTAAGCAGCTGGAGATGCT
GAGCATTGCATTTGCCGGAGACTCCGATAAGGGCATGATGCACGTGATGAACGGGTGTAAGAATCTGCGA
AAACTGGAAATCCGGGACAGCCCTTTCGGGGATGCCGCTCTGCTGGGAAACTTTGCCAGATACGAGACAA
TGAGGAGCCTGTGGATGTCTAGTTGCAATGTGACTCTGAAGGGCTGTCAGGTCCTGGCTAGTAAAATGCC
TATGCTGAACGTGGAAGTCATTAATGAGCGGGACGGGTCTAACGAAATGGAGGAAAATCATGGCGACCTG
CCAAAGGTGGAGAAACTGTATGTGTATCGGACCACCGCAGGGGCAAGAGATGATGCTCCCAACTTTGTGA
AGATTCTGGAGGGCAGGGGGAGCCTCCTAACTTGCGGAGACGTCGAGGAGAATCCTGGCCCAGTGAGCAA
GGGCGAGGAGGATAACATGGCCATCATCAAGGAGTTCATGCGCTTCAAGGTGCACATGGAGGGCTCCGTG
AACGGCCACGAGTTCGAGATCGAGGGCGAGGGCGAGGGCCGCCCCTACGAGGGCACCCAGACCGCCAAGC
TGAAGGTGACCAAGGGTGGCCCCCTGCCCTTCGCCTGGGACATCCTGTCCCCTCAGTTCATGTACGGCTC
CAAGGCCTACGTGAAGCACCCCGCCGACATTCCCGACTACTTGAAGCTGTCCTTCCCCGAGGGCTTCAAG
TGGGAGCGCGTGATGAACTTCGAGGACGGCGGCGTGGTGACCGTGACCCAGGACTCCTCCCTGCAGGACG
GCGAGTTCATCTACAAGGTGAAGCTGCGCGGCACCAACTTCCCCTCCGACGGCCCCGTAATGCAGAAGAA
GACCATGGGCTGGGAGGCCTCCTCCGAGCGGATGTACCCCGAGGACGGCGCCCTGAAGGGCGAGATCAAG
CAGAGGCTGAAGCTGAAGGACGGCGGCCACTACGACGCTGAGGTCAAGACCACCTACAAGGCCAAGAAGC
CCGTGCAGCTGCCCGGCGCCTACAACGTCAACATCAAGTTGGACATCACCTCCCACAACGAGGACTACAC
CATCGTGGAACAGTACGAACGCGCCGAGGGCCGCCACTCCACCGGCGGCATGGACGAGCTGTACAAGTCT
GGATCCGGTGCAGGCGCCAAGGAGAAGAGTGCTTGTCCTAAAGATCCAGCCAAACCTCCGGCCAAGGCAC
AAGTTGTGGGATGGCCACCGGTGAGATCATACCGGAAGAACGTGATGGTTTCCTGCCAAAAATCAAGCGG
TGGCCCGGAGGCGGCGGCGTTCGTGAAGGTATCAATGGACGGAGCACCGTACTTGAGGAAAATCGATTTG
AGGATGTATAAAGGAGGATCCGGTGACTATAAGGACGATGACGACAAGGGTGGTGGAGGGTCCATGGCCA
AGCCTTTGTCTCAAGAAGAATCCACCCTCATTGAAAGAGCAACGGCTACAATCAACAGCATCCCCATCTC
TGAAGATTACAGCGTCGCCAGCGCAGCTCTCTCTAGCGACGGCCGCATCTTCACTGGTGTCAATGTATAT
CATTTTACTGGGGGACCTTGTGCAGAACTCGTGGTGCTGGGCACTGCTGCTGCTGCGGCAGCTGGCAACC
TGACTTGTATCGTCGCGATCGGAAATGAGAACAGGGGCATCTTGAGCCCCTGCGGACGGTGCCGACAGGT
GCTTCTCGATCTGCATCCTGGGATCAAAGCCATAGTGAAGGACAGTGATGGACAGCCGACGGCAGTTGGG
ATTCGTGAATTGCTGCCCTCTGGTTATGTGTGGGAGGGCTGACAACTTGTTTATTGCAGCTTATAATGGT
TACAAATAAAGCAATAGCATCACAAATTTCACAAATAAAGCATTTTTTTCACTGCATTCTAGTTGTGGTT
TGTCCAAACTCATCAATGTATCTTAGGCCCATTGGTATGGCTTTTTCCCCGTATCCCCCCAGGTGTCTGC
AGGCTCAAAGAGCAGCGAGAAGCGTTCAGAGGAAAGCGATCCCGTGCCACCTTCCCCGTGCCCGGGCTGT
CCCCGCACGCTGCCGGCTCGGGGATGCGGGGGGAGCGCCGGACCGGAGCGGAGCCCCGGGCGGCTCGCTG
CTGCCCCCTAGCGGGGGAGGGACGTAATTACATCCCTGGGGGCTTTGGGGGGGGGCTGTCCCTGATATCT
ATAACAAGAAAATATATATATAATAAGTTATCACGTAAGTAGAACATGAAATAACAATATAATTATCGTA
TGAGTTAAATCTTAAAAGTCACGTAAAAGATAATCATGCGTCATTTTGACTCACGCGGTCGTTATAGTTC
AAAATCAGTGACACTTACCGCATTGACAAGCACGCCTCACGGGAGCTCCAAGCGGCGACTGAGATGTCCT
AAATGCACAGCGACGGATTCGCGCTATTTAGAAAGAGAGAGCAATATTTCAAGAATGCATGCGTCAATTT
TACGCAGACTATCTTTCTAGGGTTAATCTAGCTGCATCAGGATCATATCGTCGGGTCTTTTTTCCGGCTC
AGTCATCGCCCAAGCTGGCGCTATCTGGGCATCGGGGAGGAAGAAGCCCGTGCCTTTTCCCGCGAGGTTG
AAGCGGCATGGAAAGAGTTTGCCGAGGATGACTGCTGCTGCATTGACGTTGAGCGAAAACGCACGTTTAC
CATGATGATTCGGGAAGGTGTGGCCATGCACGCCTTTAACGGTGAACTGTTCGTTCAGGCCACCTGGGAT
ACCAGTTCGTCGCGGCTTTTCCGGACACAGTTCCGGATGGTCAGCCCGAAGCGCATCAGCAACCCGAACA
ATACCGGCGACAGCCGGAACTGCCGTGCCGGTGTGCAGATTAATGACAGCGGTGCGGCGCTGGGATATTA
CGTCAGCGAGGACGGGTATCCTGGCTGGATGCCGCAGAAATGGACATGGATACCCCGTGAGTTACCCGGC
GGGCGCGCTTGGCGTAATCATGGTCATAGCTGTTTCCTGTGTGAAATTGTTATCCGCTCACAATTCCACA
CAACATACGAGCCGGAAGCATAAAGTGTAAAGCCTGGGGTGCCTAATGAGTGAGCTAACTCACATTAATT
GCGTTGCGCTCACTGCCCGCTTTCCAGTCGGGAAACCTGTCGTGCCAGCTGCATTAATGAATCGGCCAAC
GCGCGGGGAGAGGCGGTTTGCGTATTGGGCGCTCTTCCGCTTCCTCG
Features (pLannotate 1.2.2; 18 found; start..end, strand, type, name):
    168..756     -  rep_origin     ori: high-copy-number ColE1/pMB1/pBR322/pUC origin of replication
    927..1787    -  CDS            AmpR: β-lactamase; bla; confers resistance to ampicillin, carbenicillin, and related antibiotics
   1788..1892    -  promoter       AmpR promoter: bla
   1945..2373    -  rep_origin     f1 ori (sequence partly withheld): f1 bacteriophage origin of replication; arrow indicates direction of (+) strand synthesis
   2378..2533    -  CDS            lacZα (fragment): LacZα fragment of β-galactosidase; lacZ fragment
   2535..2654    +  CDS            B (fragment): PORTL_LAMBD - Experimental evidence at protein level: Swiss-Prot protein existence level 1. Forms the portal vertex of the capsid (PubMed:6228056, PubMed:6232391). This portal plays critical roles in head assembly, genome packaging, neck/tail attachment, and genome ejection (Probable). The portal protein multimerizes as a single ring-shaped homododecamer arranged around a central channel (PubMed:6232391). Binds to the terminase subunits to form the packaging machine (PubMed:7799432). From Escherichia phage lambda (Bacteriophage lambda).
   3166..4344    +  promoter       EF-1α promoter: strong constitutive promoter for human elongation factor EF-1α
   4367..6091    +  CDS            TIR1B_ORYSJ: Experimental evidence at transcript level: Swiss-Prot protein existence level 2. From Oryza sativa subsp. japonica (Rice).
   6146..6850    +  CDS            mCherry: mCherry is a basic (constitutively fluorescent) red fluorescent protein published in 2004, derived from Discosoma sp.. It is reported to be a very rapidly-maturing monomer with low acid sensitivity.
   6872..7075    +  CDS            mini-AID: minimal degron from the auxin-responsive IAA17 protein of Arabidopsis thaliana (Kubota et al., 2013) acts as an auxin-inducible degron (AID) in the presence of TIR1
   7088..7112    +  CDS            3xFLAG (fragment): three tandem FLAG® epitope tags
   7127..7523    +  CDS            BSD (fragment): blasticidin S deaminase; Aspergillus terreus BSD; confers resistance to blasticidin
   7527..7648    +  polyA_signal   SV40 poly(A) signal: SV40 polyadenylation signal
   8215..8682    +  CDS            B (fragment): PORTL_LAMBD - Experimental evidence at protein level: Swiss-Prot protein existence level 1. Forms the portal vertex of the capsid (PubMed:6228056, PubMed:6232391). This portal plays critical roles in head assembly, genome packaging, neck/tail attachment, and genome ejection (Probable). The portal protein multimerizes as a single ring-shaped homododecamer arranged around a central channel (PubMed:6232391). Binds to the terminase subunits to form the packaging machine (PubMed:7799432). From Escherichia phage lambda (Bacteriophage lambda).
   8720..8736    -  protein_bind   lac operator: The lac repressor binds to the lac operator to inhibit transcription in E. coli. This inhibition can be relieved by adding lactose or isopropyl-β-D-thiogalactopyranoside (IPTG). lac repressor encoded by lacI
   8744..8774    -  promoter       lac promoter: promoter for the E. coli lac operon
   8789..8810    -  protein_bind   CAP binding site: CAP binding activates transcription in the presence of cAMP. E. coli catabolite activator protein
   8823..8915    -  CDS            lacI (fragment): lac repressor; lacI; The lac repressor binds to the lac operator to inhibit transcription in E. coli. This inhibition can be relieved by adding lactose or isopropyl-β-D-thiogalactopyranoside (IPTG).
