[The description below was written by a language model from this plasmid's Addgene catalogue record and pLannotate feature annotations shown in this document.]
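Description:
vYM073_PB-pEF-osTIR1-T2A-mCherry-AID-Flag-BlastR is an 8,930 bp mammalian expression plasmid built on a commercial PiggyBac transposon backbone, intended for stable genomic integration of its cargo when a PiggyBac transposase is supplied. In bacteria it is maintained through a high-copy ColE1/pUC-type origin and selected with ampicillin via β-lactamase. The backbone also carries an f1 origin and remnants of a lac cloning region (lacZα, lac promoter/operator and lacI fragments). The automated annotation does not call out the PiggyBac terminal repeats. It labels short stretches flanking the cassette as lambda phage portal protein fragments, which are most likely filler or spurious matches rather than functional parts. The depositor and sequencing-derived records are the same length and show the same features, differing only in their start coordinate.

The payload is a single transcription unit driven by the strong constitutive human EF-1α promoter and terminated by an SV40 polyadenylation signal. It first encodes osTIR1, the rice auxin-receptor F-box protein. According to the construct name this is followed by a T2A self-cleaving peptide, which is not separately annotated but fits the short gap after the TIR1 coding sequence. The downstream protein is a fusion of mCherry, the mini-AID degron, a FLAG epitope and blasticidin S deaminase. Because TIR1 directs AID-tagged proteins to degradation when auxin is present, auxin should lower both the red fluorescence and the blasticidin resistance enzyme, linking cell survival under blasticidin to auxin levels. This fits the associated work on synthetic mammalian signalling circuits for cell population control. The catalogue also lists "Luciferase" as a vector type, but no luciferase feature is annotated.
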