Addgene plasmid #160042: vYM073_PB-pEF-osTIR1-T2A-mCherry-AID-Flag-BlastR
Depositing lab: Michael Elowitz. Publication: Synthetic mammalian signaling circuits for robust cell population control. Ma Y, Budde MW, Mayalu MN, Zhu J, Lu AC, Murray RM, Elowitz MB. Cell. 2022 Mar 17;185(6):967-979.e12. doi: 10.1016/j.cell.2022.01.026. Epub 2022 Mar 1. PubMed 35235768.
Backbone
  Vector backbone: PiggyBac
  Backbone manufacturer: SYSTEM BIOSCIENCE
  Vector type: Mammalian Expression, Luciferase
  Selectable markers: Blasticidin
Growth in bacteria
  Bacterial resistance: Ampicillin, 100 μg/mL
  Growth temperature: 30°C
  Growth strain: DH5alpha
  Copy number: High Copy
Gene/Insert 1
  Gene/Insert name: osTIR1
  Species: Oryza Sativa (Asian rice)
  Insert size (bp): 1725
Gene/Insert 2
  Gene/Insert name: BlastR (alt name: BSD)
  Insert size (bp): 396
  Tag / fusion protein: mCherry (N terminal on insert); mAID (N terminal on insert)
Resource information
  A portion of this plasmid was derived from a plasmid made by: The osTIR1 and mAID is obtained from #72834
How to cite: vYM073_PB-pEF-osTIR1-T2A-mCherry-AID-Flag-BlastR was a gift from Michael Elowitz (Addgene plasmid # 160042 ; http://n2t.net/addgene:160042 ; RRID:Addgene_160042)
